Addgene plasmid #97148: Tol2-lyzC-RFP-miR-223
Purpose: miR-223 expression
Depositing lab: Qing Deng. Depositing organization: Purdue University. Publication: MicroRNA-223 Suppresses the Canonical NF-kappaB Pathway in Basal Keratinocytes to Dampen Neutrophilic Inflammation. Zhou W, Pal AS, Hsu AY, Gurol T, Zhu X, Wirbisky-Hershberger SE, Freeman JL, Kasinski AL, Deng Q. Cell Rep. 2018 Feb 13;22(7):1810-1823. doi: 10.1016/j.celrep.2018.01.058. PubMed 29444433.
Backbone
  Vector backbone: Tol2 backbone
  Vector type: Zebrafish
Growth in bacteria
  Bacterial resistance: Ampicillin, 100 μg/mL
  Growth temperature: 37°C
  Growth strain: DH5alpha
  Copy number: High Copy
Gene/Insert
  Gene/Insert name: miR-223
  Species: D. rerio (zebrafish)
  Insert size (bp): 340
  Cloning method: Restriction Enzyme; 5′ cloning site unknown (unknown if destroyed); 3′ cloning site unknown (unknown if destroyed)
Terms and licenses: Academic/Nonprofit Terms; Industry Terms: Not Available to Industry
How to cite: Tol2-lyzC-RFP-miR-223 was a gift from Qing Deng (Addgene plasmid # 97148 ; http://n2t.net/addgene:97148 ; RRID:Addgene_97148)
