[The description below was written by a language model from this plasmid's Addgene catalogue record and pLannotate feature annotations shown in this document.]
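Description:
Tol2-lyzC-RFP-miR-223 is a 7.9 kb zebrafish transgenesis plasmid built on a Tol2 transposon backbone and intended to express the microRNA miR-223. In bacteria it is maintained as a high-copy plasmid through a ColE1/pUC-type origin and selected with ampicillin via the β-lactamase gene and its native promoter. Partial f1/M13 phage origins, a T3 promoter and lac promoter/operator remnants reflect a pBluescript-like cloning ancestry. The short match to medaka tyrosinase probably marks flanking sequence carried along with a Tol2 arm, since Tol2 was originally found in that locus, but the transposon ends themselves are not annotated.

The payload is a roughly 340 bp zebrafish miR-223 insert, detected as a mir-223 ncRNA hairpin. It lies upstream of a TagRFP coding sequence, which is followed by a small SV40 large T antigen fragment and the SV40 polyadenylation signal. A short fragment of zebrafish β-actin (actba) coding sequence lies just before the microRNA. One plausible reading is that the hairpin sits within β-actin-derived exon/intron sequence, so that microRNA and reporter come from a single transcript, but the record does not state this.

The name indicates the lyzC (lysozyme C) promoter, commonly used for neutrophil-directed expression in zebrafish. However, this promoter is not annotated in the feature table; it presumably occupies the unannotated region upstream of the actin fragment. With Tol2 transposase supplied, the cassette would integrate into the genome, and red fluorescence would mark the cells expressing miR-223. This fits the associated study of miR-223 in neutrophilic inflammation.
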