Features (pLannotate 1.2.2; 17 found; start..end, strand, type, name):
   1614..1736    +  CDS            actba (fragment): ACTB1_DANRE - Also known as bact, bactin1, bactzf. Experimental evidence at protein level: Swiss-Prot protein existence level 1. Actin is a highly conserved protein that polymerizes to produce filaments that form cross-linked networks in the cytoplasm of cells. Actin exists in both monomeric (G-actin) and polymeric (F-actin) forms, both forms playing key functions, such as cell motility and contraction. In addition to their role in the cytoplasmic cytoskeleton, G- and F-actin also localize in the nucleus, and regulate gene transcription and motility and repair of damaged DNA. From Danio rerio
   2273..2378    +  ncRNA          mir-223: Accession: RF00664 - microRNA mir-223
   2841..2859    -  misc_feature   MCS (fragment): pBluescript multiple cloning site
   2874..3583    +  CDS            TagRFP (fragment): monomeric derivative of red fluorescent protein from Entacmaea quadricolor (Merzlyak et al., 2007) mammalian codon-optimized
   3602..3685    +  CDS            large T antigen (fragment): large T antigen from SV40 (simian virus 40)
   3708..3829    +  polyA_signal   SV40 poly(A) signal: SV40 polyadenylation signal
   3836..3921    -  rep_origin     M13 ori (fragment): M13 bacteriophage origin of replication; arrow indicates direction of (+) strand synthesis
   4207..4225    -  promoter       T3 promoter: promoter for bacteriophage T3 RNA polymerase
   4270..4286    -  protein_bind   lac operator: The lac repressor binds to the lac operator to inhibit transcription in E. coli. This inhibition can be relieved by adding lactose or isopropyl-β-D-thiogalactopyranoside (IPTG). lac repressor encoded by lacI
   4294..4324    -  promoter       lac promoter: promoter for the E. coli lac operon
   4339..4360    -  protein_bind   CAP binding site: CAP binding activates transcription in the presence of cAMP. E. coli catabolite activator protein
   4373..4465    -  CDS            lacI (fragment): lac repressor; lacI; The lac repressor binds to the lac operator to inhibit transcription in E. coli. This inhibition can be relieved by adding lactose or isopropyl-β-D-thiogalactopyranoside (IPTG).
   4648..5236    -  rep_origin     ori: high-copy-number ColE1/pMB1/pBR322/pUC origin of replication
   5407..6267    -  CDS            AmpR: β-lactamase; bla; confers resistance to ampicillin, carbenicillin, and related antibiotics
   6268..6372    -  promoter       AmpR promoter: bla
   6398..6728    -  rep_origin     f1 ori (fragment) (sequence partly withheld): f1 bacteriophage origin of replication; arrow indicates direction of (+) strand synthesis
   6726..6953    +  CDS            tyr (fragment) (sequence partly withheld): TYRO_ORYLA - Also known as tyro. Experimental evidence at transcript level: Swiss-Prot protein existence level 2. This is a copper-containing oxidase that functions in the formation of pigments such as melanins and other polyphenolic compounds. From Oryzias latipes (Japanese rice fish) (Japanese killifish).
>Addgene plasmid #97148 | Tol2-lyzC-RFP-miR-223 | addgene full sequence | sequence record 182848 | Addgene NGS Result
GGGTTGCATTAAGCTGCAGTTTTTTCACAACAGTTTTCCACATTGTAACAGTCAGTCTCCAAATTATTCC
ATCAGTCCTCAAATTTAGTCATTTGAGGCCATGAAAACACTTAAAACTACATGAAGGTAGTTTGGCATTA
GGTTTTAGACTTGTTCTTGTTTGGCATATTGCAACCTGTGTAAAAATGATTTGATTTTTATTTTTTTTTT
TTTTTTTTCAGAAAGAAACGGTCCAAAAAGAGTTATGTGAACATTTATCCATGTGTTTAATGTTTTTTAA
ATTAAAAAAAAACATTTTTATTAAACCACTTGTGACTAAACCTTTTTTAGTTATTCTATTTTGTGACGAG
TCTGAATGGCCAAAGTACTCTTGAATCCAAAATCTTTATAGTAAAATGTTTAATCTTACTTGCAGTGTTG
GGTATAATTTGTAACAAAGTTGAATTCCATATCTGCTGAGTGAAAAAGTAAAGTAAGAGATTGCTGTAAA
TATTTAGGTTATTTATTTATTAATACAATATAGAAAGTAACAAAACACAATGTAAAAAATCAATAAAGAA
AGTAAATATTAAAAGTAATGATAAACTAATGATGTAAACAATATTAGCAACAAAGTTTGTACAATTCAGG
GAGGGTAAAGAATTTCACCTAATAGTCAAACTCTGTATTAAATAATATAAAATCTTTGTTCTTAGTCTGA
AGAGGAGACTGTGAGAGAAAGCTTACTGGTTGTTAAATTAGAAAATTTGTAACTTGCAGATTAAAATGAT
TTAAATAATTTTATAAAGGCCATGTTTGAAACAAATGTAAAAACATAATAAATGTTAAGAATTTCAGATA
TTGAGATTTTACAATTTAAAAAAAGCAATAAAGTAATAGCAGAGACCTACACTCTTAAAGTAAATTACCC
AACTCTGCTTACTAGTAACTTTTGGAATAGTTACTAGTATCCATTGAACAAATACTAGAATCTAATTAAA
TTGTGTGAGTGTCCAATGAAAAGATTCTTGTATTTAAAACAGTACCAGTATCTATATATGTACAAAATTT
AGTGCTAGCAAAATGCAAATAAATACTACTGCATATAATGGATTGCATTGTAAATCGACTCGCCATAATA
CATTTATTTCCTATTTTTACTTTTAACAAAAAATAAGTTCACTGAGTATTTCATGTCATTAAATCGCATT
AAACCTCTTGCATGCTTTATGTACACTAGTGCAGTTCGCTAAATGACCACCGGTGTCACTAATAACACGA
TCGTTTCTGAATTCTGCATTAAACGCCATTTATACGTTGCTCTTATTAGTAAACAATTTCTCCATCATGA
GCTCGACCAGTATTGCATATTTCATCCTCTTAAATCCAGAGTTGTTTCTTTTAATCACTTTCTCTTCATG
ATAAAAGCAGTTTTTGGTTTTCAGAAGTTTACAACAAACCCAGTCAGTTATTGCCTCAGCAAACACTGGA
GCAACTGCACACTTGTGAAAAGCTTCTTGCGAAACACAAACCTTTCTCTGGACTTATAAATAAAGGCATT
CAGCAGCTCCACCATACACCTCCACTGGTCTTGATAAAGCAGATATCAGCAGTGATACAGGTACCTCGCC
ACCATGGATGAGGAAATCGCTGCCCTGGTCGTTGACAACGGCTCCGGTATGTGCAAAGCCGGTTTTGCTG
GAGATGATGCCCCTCGTGCTGTTTTCCCCTCCATTGTTGGACGACCCAGACATCAGGTACATTTAATAAA
CCATCCTAATAACATGTTAATCATATTGAACCACATTAAACTCTCATTTGTGCATTTTACATCTTTTAAA
ACCGATTTATATTCGTTTTTAGATAATGAAGTTTATTAAAGTGTTAATTCACAGCTTTATTGCTTGTTTT
GAGAATCTGCTTGCATAAGTGATTTTTAAACTTGATCTGATTTTCGTTTGTTTCGAAGTTCTTCAGCTTT
GAAAGTCAGATCTTCAATTCACAGCCATGCCATAGTTTTAGGATACAGTATAAGTAGACGAATTGGGATG
CATCGTAGATTTTATGCTGTGTTTGTTATGGTTTTTCAGTGGTAGAGATTTTCAGAGTATTATTAGGGTT
ATAGTCAGTGTCAGGTTTATTTATCGTCAGCGTGATGGGCAAAAAACAGCTGGCAGTACGGGCTCAGGAG
GAAGAGGGAGGAGTAAAATTGAATGACCTTCCTGCTGCAAACCTGCATTTAATATCCTTTTTTCCTTTCA
TCTCTCAGGTCCATCAGCACACCCCGTCTCTCTCCTCCTGATCTAGACTCTTCTCTTAGAGTATTTGACA
GACTGTGGTTGACACTCGATCTAAAGGGGTGTCAGTTTGTCAAATACCCCAAGAGAGGGGGCACGAGTCT
TCAGAATTCTGCAACACTTCGTATGACCCATGCGATCCTGTTACTCTCTCATGTTCAGCCTTTTTGTCTT
GTGCAAAATGTGGAGGATGACAACATTCATTAGCCAACTGCTGTTACTCTCGCCCAGAAATCTGCGCCAA
CATGGACACACCCAGTGGAGCAAGCCATCTGATTTTCATGGTCAGATTGTAAAGAAGCAATTACTCTTGG
ACAGTTTAAGCAGAAAAGCCACCAAGTCAAGTCACTGGTCATATGATGAACTCGAAGATCTAATAAAAGT
TAATTTAAGCGTTCATTACAATAAATTCAAGTGAATCTGTTTTAAGCTAGCCTTTAACGTTTTTAAATTC
CTTCAAACAAATTAGTTCCTCTTTGCAGTTCCTCATTTCTCGGTGAGCTGGTGCTTTAATCCCTTTACTT
TTTCTTCCTCTAGGGAGTGATGGTTGGCATGGGACGAATTAATTCCTGCAGCCCGGGGGTACCGGTCGCC
ACCATGGTGTCTAAGGGCGAAGAGCTGATTAAGGAGAACATGCACATGAAGCTGTACATGGAGGGCACCG
TGAACAACCACCACTTCAAGTGCACATCCGAGGGCGAAGGCAAGCCCTACGAGGGCACCCAGACCATGAG
AATCAAGGTGGTCGAGGGCGGCCCTCTCCCCTTCGCCTTCGACATCCTGGCTACCAGCTTCATGTACGGC
AGCAGAACCTTCATCAACCACACCCAGGGCATCCCCGACTTCTTTAAGCAGTCCTTCCCTGAGGGCTTCA
CATGGGAGAGAGTCACCACATACGAAGACGGGGGCGTGCTGACCGCTACCCAGGACACCAGCCTCCAGGA
CGGCTGCCTCATCTACAACGTCAAGATCAGAGGGGTGAACTTCCCATCCAACGGCCCTGTGATGCAGAAG
AAAACACTCGGCTGGGAGGCCAACACCGAGATGCTGTACCCCGCTGACGGCGGCCTGGAAGGCAGAAGCG
ACATGGCCCTGAAGCTCGTGGGCGGGGGCCACCTGATCTGCAACTTCAAGACCACATACAGATCCAAGAA
ACCCGCTAAGAACCTCAAGATGCCCGGCGTCTACTATGTGGACCACAGACTGGAAAGAATCAAGGAGGCC
GACAAAGAGACCTACGTCGAGCAGCACGAGGTGGCTGTGGCCAGATACTGCGACCTCCCTAGCAAACTGG
GGCACAAACTTAAGTCGACTGCATGCATCTAGATCATAATCAGCCATACCACATTTGTAGAGGTTTTACT
TGCTTTAAAAAACCTCCCACACCTCCCCCTGAACCTGAAACATAAAATGAATGCAATTGTTGTTGTTAAC
TTGTTTATTGCAGCTTATAATGGTTACAAATAAAGCAATAGCATCACAAATTTCACAAATAAAGCATTTT
TTTCACTGCATTCTAGTTGTGGTTTGTCCAAACTCATCAATGTATCTTAAGGCGTAAATTGTAAGCGTTA
ATATTTTGTTAAAATTCGCGTTAAATTTTTGTTAAATCAGCTCATTTTTTAACCAATAGGCCGAAATCGG
CGGATCCTGCGGCCGCAAGGGAAAATAGAATGAAGTGATCTCCAAAAAATAAGTACTTTTTGACTGTAAA
TAAAATTGTAAGGAGTAAAAAGTACTTTTTTTTCTAAAAAAATGTAATTAAGTAAAAGTAAAAGTATTGA
TTTTTAATTGTACTCAAGTAAAGTAAAAATCCCCAAAAATAATACTTAAGTACAGTAATCAAGTAAAATT
ACTCAAGTACTTTACACCTCTGGTTCTTGACCCCCTACCTTCAGCAAGCCCAGCAGATCCACTAGATCTT
TTGTTCCCTTTAGTGAGGGTTAATTGCGCGCTTGGCGTAATCATGGTCATAGCTGTTTCCTGTGTGAAAT
TGTTATCCGCTCACAATTCCACACAACATACGAGCCGGAAGCATAAAGTGTAAAGCCTGGGGTGCCTAAT
GAGTGAGCTAACTCACATTAATTGCGTTGCGCTCACTGCCCGCTTTCCAGTCGGGAAACCTGTCGTGCCA
GCTGCATTAATGAATCGGCCAACGCGCGGGGAGAGGCGGTTTGCGTATTGGGCGCTCTTCCGCTTCCTCG
CTCACTGACTCGCTGCGCTCGGTCGTTCGGCTGCGGCGAGCGGTATCAGCTCACTCAAAGGCGGTAATAC
GGTTATCCACAGAATCAGGGGATAACGCAGGAAAGAACATGTGAGCAAAAGGCCAGCAAAAGGCCAGGAA
CCGTAAAAAGGCCGCGTTGCTGGCGTTTTTCCATAGGCTCCGCCCCCCTGACGAGCATCACAAAAATCGA
CGCTCAAGTCAGAGGTGGCGAAACCCGACAGGACTATAAAGATACCAGGCGTTTCCCCCTGGAAGCTCCC
TCGTGCGCTCTCCTGTTCCGACCCTGCCGCTTACCGGATACCTGTCCGCCTTTCTCCCTTCGGGAAGCGT
GGCGCTTTCTCATAGCTCACGCTGTAGGTATCTCAGTTCGGTGTAGGTCGTTCGCTCCAAGCTGGGCTGT
GTGCACGAACCCCCCGTTCAGCCCGACCGCTGCGCCTTATCCGGTAACTATCGTCTTGAGTCCAACCCGG
TAAGACACGACTTATCGCCACTGGCAGCAGCCACTGGTAACAGGATTAGCAGAGCGAGGTATGTAGGCGG
TGCTACAGAGTTCTTGAAGTGGTGGCCTAACTACGGCTACACTAGAAGAACAGTATTTGGTATCTGCGCT
CTGCTGAAGCCAGTTACCTTCGGAAAAAGAGTTGGTAGCTCTTGATCCGGCAAACAAACCACCGCTGGTA
GCGGTGGTTTTTTTGTTTGCAAGCAGCAGATTACGCGCAGAAAAAAAGGATCTCAAGAAGATCCTTTGAT
CTTTTCTACGGGGTCTGACGCTCAGTGGAACGAAAACTCACGTTAAGGGATTTTGGTCATGAGATTATCA
AAAAGGATCTTCACCTAGATCCTTTTAAATTAAAAATGAAGTTTTAAATCAATCTAAAGTATATATGAGT
AAACTTGGTCTGACAGTTACCAATGCTTAATCAGTGAGGCACCTATCTCAGCGATCTGTCTATTTCGTTC
ATCCATAGTTGCCTGACTCCCCGTCGTGTAGATAACTACGATACGGGAGGGCTTACCATCTGGCCCCAGT
GCTGCAATGATACCGCGAGACCCACGCTCACCGGCTCCAGATTTATCAGCAATAAACCAGCCAGCCGGAA
GGGCCGAGCGCAGAAGTGGTCCTGCAACTTTATCCGCCTCCATCCAGTCTATTAATTGTTGCCGGGAAGC
TAGAGTAAGTAGTTCGCCAGTTAATAGTTTGCGCAACGTTGTTGCCATTGCTACAGGCATCGTGGTGTCA
CGCTCGTCGTTTGGTATGGCTTCATTCAGCTCCGGTTCCCAACGATCAAGGCGAGTTACATGATCCCCCA
TGTTGTGCAAAAAAGCGGTTAGCTCCTTCGGTCCTCCGATCGTTGTCAGAAGTAAGTTGGCCGCAGTGTT
ATCACTCATGGTTATGGCAGCACTGCATAATTCTCTTACTGTCATGCCATCCGTAAGATGCTTTTCTGTG
ACTGGTGAGTACTCAACCAAGTCATTCTGAGAATAGTGTATGCGGCGACCGAGTTGCTCTTGCCCGGCGT
CAATACGGGATAATACCGCGCCACATAGCAGAACTTTAAAAGTGCTCATCATTGGAAAACGTTCTTCGGG
GCGAAAACTCTCAAGGATCTTACCGCTGTTGAGATCCAGTTCGATGTAACCCACTCGTGCACCCAACTGA
TCTTCAGCATCTTTTACTTTCACCAGCGTTTCTGGGTGAGCAAAAACAGGAAGGCAAAATGCCGCAAAAA
AGGGAATAAGGGCGACACGGAAATGTTGAATACTCATACTCTTCCTTTTTCAATATTATTGAAGCATTTA
TCAGGGTTATTGTCTCATGAGCGGATACATATTTGAATGTATTTAGAAAAATAAACAAATAGGGGTTCCG
CGCACATTTCCCCGAAAAGTGCCACCTAAATTGTAAGCGTTAATATTTTGTTAAAATTCGCGTTAAATTT
TTGTTAAATCAGCTCATTTTTTAACCAATAGGCCGAAATCGGCAAAATCCCTTATAAATCAAAAGAATAG
ACCGAGATAGGGT
[37 nt withheld, positions 6524-6560]
AAAGAACGTGGACTCCAACGTCAAAGG
[49 nt withheld, positions 6588-6636]
T
[91 nt withheld, positions 6638-6728]
CACAATGACGGCTACTACATGGTGCCATTCCTTCCTCTTTATAGGAATGGAGACTACCTCCTGTCCAACA
ATGCTCTTGGATACGAGTACGCCTACCTGTTGGACCCAGGTCATTGCACAACACCAGAAATGCCCTCTGA
TCTGCAAAAGACGTGAATATCTGTTCAGACACCCATATCCACTCTGTTCCACACAGGTCAGAGGTTTGTC
CAGGAGTTCTTGACAGAGGTGTAAAAAGTACTCAAAAATTTTACTCAAGTGAAAGTACAAGTACTTAGGG
AAAATTTTACTCAATTAAAAGTAAAAGTATCTGGCTAGAATCTTACTTGAGTAAAAGTAAAAAAGTACTC
CATTAAAATTGTACTTGAGTATTAAGGAAGTAAAAGGCTAGCAAGATCTGCTCGAGATACATTTGATTAG
AAGAGTTTGACTTGGGTTGATTATAGCAAATAGTGGAACACAAACAGATTTTGAAATATTCTTGCAAATT
TATTTATTAAATCCATTCAAATATTGTCATTTTTTGTACTGTGTAATTTATATTGATTTGCTCATACAAT
ATTTACATTTCGCTTAAACAATACACTATTATTTATATTTAAAAATAGCTATATATAAATCAAATGTATA
GCTCTTTTTTACACAATTAATCAAAGCTAAAATATTTGTCACACAAATACAGTAAGCCACTTCACAATGA
TATCTTCAAAATCTGTGCTTGACTGAATCATTTCATTTATTGTTTTGTAATTCACATTATACCTTACGTT
CTCCAGGCACAGTTTGAATTGTTGATAAATGAAGATAATACATCTGATTTAATTAGTCTCCTTTGTTTAT
AATAACTTTAATCTAATTTGATAGTAATAATTCCAGCAATACATCCATTACAATAAAAATCGCTTTTTTA
TTTTGCACATTAGTTTGCCGGTATTTGTTTAAAGTTTCACCATACTTTTAAATCATGTGCTATTTGAAAA
GGGCTGTTATGACTGGAATTAAATGTTTTTTTTTATATCAGTGTTTTAGATTGAAGTACAATATTTATAG
GTAAAATTCACCAGCATATGCTTAAAGATAGCCATGCTCCAGGTCCTTGTGTCCTTCTAAGGTCTGTTTG
TGGTTTAAGCTGTTTGTTGACACACGCTTGTCTTCTCCATTTTTCTGTGAAGTTATTGTCAGTTTATTGC
ACACT
